Addgene plasmid #135138: EIF4G2_MIF4G_pGEX
Purpose: Recombinant expression of EIF4G2 with dual-affinity tag
Depositing lab: Christopher Burge. Depositing organization: Massachusetts Institute of Technology. Publication: Sequence, Structure, and Context Preferences of Human RNA Binding Proteins. Dominguez D, Freese P, Alexis MS, Su A, Hochman M, Palden T, Bazile C, Lambert NJ, Van Nostrand EL, Pratt GA, Yeo GW, Graveley BR, Burge CB. Mol Cell. 2018 Jun 7;70(5):854-867.e9. doi: 10.1016/j.molcel.2018.05.001. Epub 2018 Jun 7. PubMed 29883606.
Backbone
  Vector backbone: pGEX-6P-2
  Backbone manufacturer: Promega
  Backbone size w/o insert (bp): 5081
  Vector type: Bacterial Expression
Growth in bacteria
  Bacterial resistance: Ampicillin, 100 μg/mL
  Growth temperature: 37°C
  Growth strain: DH5alpha
  Copy number: High Copy
Gene/Insert
  Gene/Insert name: EIF4G2
  Species: H. sapiens (human)
  Insert size (bp): 1083
  Entrez Gene: EIF4G2 (a.k.a. AAG1, DAP5, NAT1, P97)
  Promoter: tac
  Tag / fusion protein: GST-SBP (N terminal on backbone)
  Cloning method: Restriction Enzyme; 5′ cloning site BamHI (not destroyed); 3′ cloning site NotI (not destroyed)
  Sequencing primers: 5′ 5GEX (GGGCTGGCAAGCCACGTTTGGTG); 3′ 3GEX (CCGGGAGCTGCATGTGTCAGAGG)
Terms and licenses: Academic/Nonprofit Terms; Industry Terms: Not Available to Industry
How to cite: EIF4G2_MIF4G_pGEX was a gift from Christopher Burge (Addgene plasmid # 135138 ; http://n2t.net/addgene:135138 ; RRID:Addgene_135138)
