[The description below was written by a language model from this plasmid's Addgene catalogue record and pLannotate feature annotations shown in this document.]
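Description:
EIF4G2_MIF4G_pGEX is a bacterial expression plasmid built on the pGEX-6P-2 backbone for producing a fragment of human EIF4G2 (also known as DAP5, NAT1 or p97) as a recombinant fusion protein in E. coli. The insert of about 1.1 kb is annotated as a partial EIF4G2 coding sequence. The plasmid name suggests it corresponds to the MIF4G domain, though the record does not give the residue boundaries. It was cloned between BamHI and NotI sites, both of which are retained. The total size is 6,164 bp. The plasmid replicates from a high-copy ColE1/pMB1-type origin and is selected with ampicillin through the bla (AmpR) gene. Only short remnants of rop and the pBR322 bom region are present.

Expression is driven by the tac promoter, a strong trp/lac hybrid, followed by a lac operator. The plasmid also carries lacI, so transcription is repressed until it is induced with IPTG. The two sequence records differ in how the lacI promoter is called: the depositor sequence is annotated as the up-mutated lacIq form and the sequencing result as plain lacI. The open reading frame begins with Schistosoma japonicum glutathione S-transferase. The catalogue describes the N-terminal tag as GST-SBP, and a gap of roughly 160 bp lies between the GST and EIF4G2 annotations. This gap would accommodate the streptavidin-binding peptide and linker sequence, although the feature tables do not annotate them. The dual tag allows purification or capture on glutathione and streptavidin resins. A residual lac promoter/lacZα segment is backbone-derived. The stated purpose is recombinant expression of the dual-tagged protein, and the associated study examined the RNA sequence and structure preferences of human RNA-binding proteins.
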