Features (pLannotate 1.2.2; 17 found; start..end, strand, type, name):
     26..65      +  CDS            rop (fragment): Rop protein, which maintains plasmids at low copy number; rop
    167..207     +  misc_feature   bom (fragment): basis of mobility region from pBR322
    312..416     +  promoter       AmpR promoter: bla
    417..1277    +  CDS            AmpR: β-lactamase; bla; confers resistance to ampicillin, carbenicillin, and related antibiotics
   1448..2036    +  rep_origin     ori: high-copy-number ColE1/pMB1/pBR322/pUC origin of replication
   2222..2273    -  misc_feature   bom (fragment): basis of mobility region from pBR322
   2280..2357    +  promoter       lacIq promoter: lacI (mutant); In the lacIq allele, a single base change in the promoter boosts expression of the lacI gene about 10-fold.
   2358..3440    +  CDS            lacI: lac repressor; lacI; The lac repressor binds to the lac operator to inhibit transcription in E. coli. This inhibition can be relieved by adding lactose or isopropyl-β-D-thiogalactopyranoside (IPTG).
   3453..3474    +  protein_bind   CAP binding site: CAP binding activates transcription in the presence of cAMP. E. coli catabolite activator protein
   3489..3519    +  promoter       lac promoter: promoter for the E. coli lac operon
   3527..3543    +  protein_bind   lac operator: The lac repressor binds to the lac operator to inhibit transcription in E. coli. This inhibition can be relieved by adding lactose or isopropyl-β-D-thiogalactopyranoside (IPTG). lac repressor encoded by lacI
   3563..3736    +  CDS            lacZα: LacZα fragment of β-galactosidase; lacZ fragment
   4015..4116    -  CDS            yciV (fragment): RNAAM_ECOLI - Also known as trpH From Escherichia coli (strain K12).
   4192..4220    +  promoter       tac promoter: strong E. coli promoter; hybrid between the trp and lac UV5 promoters
   4228..4244    +  protein_bind   lac operator: The lac repressor binds to the lac operator to inhibit transcription in E. coli. This inhibition can be relieved by adding lactose or isopropyl-β-D-thiogalactopyranoside (IPTG). lac repressor encoded by lacI
   4267..4920    +  CDS            GST26_SCHJA: Experimental evidence at protein level: Swiss-Prot protein existence level 1. GST isoenzymes appear to play a central role in the parasite detoxification system. Other functions are also suspected including a role in increasing the solubility of haematin in the parasite gut. From Schistosoma japonicum (Blood fluke).
   5080..6159    +  CDS            EIF4G2 (fragment): IF4G2_HUMAN - Also known as DAP5 From Homo sapiens (Human).
>Addgene plasmid #135138 | EIF4G2_MIF4G_pGEX | depositor full sequence | sequence record 259901 | Full Sequence
GGCCGCATCGTGACTGACTGACGATCTGCCTCGCGCGTTTCGGTGATGACGGTGAAAACCTCTGACACAT
GCAGCTCCCGGAGACGGTCACAGCTTGTCTGTAAGCGGATGCCGGGAGCAGACAAGCCCGTCAGGGCGCG
TCAGCGGGTGTTGGCGGGTGTCGGGGCGCAGCCATGACCCAGTCACGTAGCGATAGCGGAGTGTATAATT
CTTGAAGACGAAAGGGCCTCGTGATACGCCTATTTTTATAGGTTAATGTCATGATAATAATGGTTTCTTA
GACGTCAGGTGGCACTTTTCGGGGAAATGTGCGCGGAACCCCTATTTGTTTATTTTTCTAAATACATTCA
AATATGTATCCGCTCATGAGACAATAACCCTGATAAATGCTTCAATAATATTGAAAAAGGAAGAGTATGA
GTATTCAACATTTCCGTGTCGCCCTTATTCCCTTTTTTGCGGCATTTTGCCTTCCTGTTTTTGCTCACCC
AGAAACGCTGGTGAAAGTAAAAGATGCTGAAGATCAGTTGGGTGCACGAGTGGGTTACATCGAACTGGAT
CTCAACAGCGGTAAGATCCTTGAGAGTTTTCGCCCCGAAGAACGTTTTCCAATGATGAGCACTTTTAAAG
TTCTGCTATGTGGCGCGGTATTATCCCGTGTTGACGCCGGGCAAGAGCAACTCGGTCGCCGCATACACTA
TTCTCAGAATGACTTGGTTGAGTACTCACCAGTCACAGAAAAGCATCTTACGGATGGCATGACAGTAAGA
GAATTATGCAGTGCTGCCATAACCATGAGTGATAACACTGCGGCCAACTTACTTCTGACAACGATCGGAG
GACCGAAGGAGCTAACCGCTTTTTTGCACAACATGGGGGATCATGTAACTCGCCTTGATCGTTGGGAACC
GGAGCTGAATGAAGCCATACCAAACGACGAGCGTGACACCACGATGCCTGCAGCAATGGCAACAACGTTG
CGCAAACTATTAACTGGCGAACTACTTACTCTAGCTTCCCGGCAACAATTAATAGACTGGATGGAGGCGG
ATAAAGTTGCAGGACCACTTCTGCGCTCGGCCCTTCCGGCTGGCTGGTTTATTGCTGATAAATCTGGAGC
CGGTGAGCGTGGGTCTCGCGGTATCATTGCAGCACTGGGGCCAGATGGTAAGCCCTCCCGTATCGTAGTT
ATCTACACGACGGGGAGTCAGGCAACTATGGATGAACGAAATAGACAGATCGCTGAGATAGGTGCCTCAC
TGATTAAGCATTGGTAACTGTCAGACCAAGTTTACTCATATATACTTTAGATTGATTTAAAACTTCATTT
TTAATTTAAAAGGATCTAGGTGAAGATCCTTTTTGATAATCTCATGACCAAAATCCCTTAACGTGAGTTT
TCGTTCCACTGAGCGTCAGACCCCGTAGAAAAGATCAAAGGATCTTCTTGAGATCCTTTTTTTCTGCGCG
TAATCTGCTGCTTGCAAACAAAAAAACCACCGCTACCAGCGGTGGTTTGTTTGCCGGATCAAGAGCTACC
AACTCTTTTTCCGAAGGTAACTGGCTTCAGCAGAGCGCAGATACCAAATACTGTCCTTCTAGTGTAGCCG
TAGTTAGGCCACCACTTCAAGAACTCTGTAGCACCGCCTACATACCTCGCTCTGCTAATCCTGTTACCAG
TGGCTGCTGCCAGTGGCGATAAGTCGTGTCTTACCGGGTTGGACTCAAGACGATAGTTACCGGATAAGGC
GCAGCGGTCGGGCTGAACGGGGGGTTCGTGCACACAGCCCAGCTTGGAGCGAACGACCTACACCGAACTG
AGATACCTACAGCGTGAGCTATGAGAAAGCGCCACGCTTCCCGAAGGGAGAAAGGCGGACAGGTATCCGG
TAAGCGGCAGGGTCGGAACAGGAGAGCGCACGAGGGAGCTTCCAGGGGGAAACGCCTGGTATCTTTATAG
TCCTGTCGGGTTTCGCCACCTCTGACTTGAGCGTCGATTTTTGTGATGCTCGTCAGGGGGGCGGAGCCTA
TGGAAAAACGCCAGCAACGCGGCCTTTTTACGGTTCCTGGCCTTTTGCTGGCCTTTTGCTCACATGTTCT
TTCCTGCGTTATCCCCTGATTCTGTGGATAACCGTATTACCGCCTTTGAGTGAGCTGATACCGCTCGCCG
CAGCCGAACGACCGAGCGCAGCGAGTCAGTGAGCGAGGAAGCGGAAGAGCGCCTGATGCGGTATTTTCTC
CTTACGCATCTGTGCGGTATTTCACACCGCATAAATTCCGACACCATCGAATGGTGCAAAACCTTTCGCG
GTATGGCATGATAGCGCCCGGAAGAGAGTCAATTCAGGGTGGTGAATGTGAAACCAGTAACGTTATACGA
TGTCGCAGAGTATGCCGGTGTCTCTTATCAGACCGTTTCCCGCGTGGTGAACCAGGCCAGCCACGTTTCT
GCGAAAACGCGGGAAAAAGTGGAAGCGGCGATGGCGGAGCTGAATTACATTCCCAACCGCGTGGCACAAC
AACTGGCGGGCAAACAGTCGTTGCTGATTGGCGTTGCCACCTCCAGTCTGGCCCTGCACGCGCCGTCGCA
AATTGTCGCGGCGATTAAATCTCGCGCCGATCAACTGGGTGCCAGCGTGGTGGTGTCGATGGTAGAACGA
AGCGGCGTCGAAGCCTGTAAAGCGGCGGTGCACAATCTTCTCGCGCAACGCGTCAGTGGGCTGATCATTA
ACTATCCGCTGGATGACCAGGATGCCATTGCTGTGGAAGCTGCCTGCACTAATGTTCCGGCGTTATTTCT
TGATGTCTCTGACCAGACACCCATCAACAGTATTATTTTCTCCCATGAAGACGGTACGCGACTGGGCGTG
GAGCATCTGGTCGCATTGGGTCACCAGCAAATCGCGCTGTTAGCGGGCCCATTAAGTTCTGTCTCGGCGC
GTCTGCGTCTGGCTGGCTGGCATAAATATCTCACTCGCAATCAAATTCAGCCGATAGCGGAACGGGAAGG
CGACTGGAGTGCCATGTCCGGTTTTCAACAAACCATGCAAATGCTGAATGAGGGCATCGTTCCCACTGCG
ATGCTGGTTGCCAACGATCAGATGGCGCTGGGCGCAATGCGCGCCATTACCGAGTCCGGGCTGCGCGTTG
GTGCGGATATCTCGGTAGTGGGATACGACGATACCGAAGACAGCTCATGTTATATCCCGCCGTCAACCAC
CATCAAACAGGATTTTCGCCTGCTGGGGCAAACCAGCGTGGACCGCTTGCTGCAACTCTCTCAGGGCCAG
GCGGTGAAGGGCAATCAGCTGTTGCCCGTCTCACTGGTGAAAAGAAAAACCACCCTGGCGCCCAATACGC
AAACCGCCTCTCCCCGCGCGTTGGCCGATTCATTAATGCAGCTGGCACGACAGGTTTCCCGACTGGAAAG
CGGGCAGTGAGCGCAACGCAATTAATGTGAGTTAGCTCACTCATTAGGCACCCCAGGCTTTACACTTTAT
GCTTCCGGCTCGTATGTTGTGTGGAATTGTGAGCGGATAACAATTTCACACAGGAAACAGCTATGACCAT
GATTACGGATTCACTGGCCGTCGTTTTACAACGTCGTGACTGGGAAAACCCTGGCGTTACCCAACTTAAT
CGCCTTGCAGCACATCCCCCTTTCGCCAGCTGGCGTAATAGCGAAGAGGCCCGCACCGATCGCCCTTCCC
AACAGTTGCGCAGCCTGAATGGCGAATGGCGCTTTGCCTGGTTTCCGGCACCAGAAGCGGTGCCGGAAAG
CTGGCTGGAGTGCGATCTTCCTGAGGCCGATACTGTCGTCGTCCCCTCAAACTGGCAGATGCACGGTTAC
GATGCGCCCATCTACACCAACGTAACCTATCCCATTACGGTCAATCCGCCGTTTGTTCCCACGGAGAATC
CGACGGGTTGTTACTCGCTCACATTTAATGTTGATGAAAGCTGGCTACAGGAAGGCCAGACGCGAATTAT
TTTTGATGGCGTTGGAATTACGTTATCGACTGCACGGTGCACCAATGCTTCTGGCGTCAGGCAGCCATCG
GAAGCTGTGGTATGGCTGTGCAGGTCGTAAATCACTGCATAATTCGTGTCGCTCAAGGCGCACTCCCGTT
CTGGATAATGTTTTTTGCGCCGACATCATAACGGTTCTGGCAAATATTCTGAAATGAGCTGTTGACAATT
AATCATCGGCTCGTATAATGTGTGGAATTGTGAGCGGATAACAATTTCACACAGGAAACAGTATTCATGT
CCCCTATACTAGGTTATTGGAAAATTAAGGGCCTTGTGCAACCCACTCGACTTCTTTTGGAATATCTTGA
AGAAAAATATGAAGAGCATTTGTATGAGCGCGATGAAGGTGATAAATGGCGAAACAAAAAGTTTGAATTG
GGTTTGGAGTTTCCCAATCTTCCTTATTATATTGATGGTGATGTTAAATTAACACAGTCTATGGCCATCA
TACGTTATATAGCTGACAAGCACAACATGTTGGGTGGTTGTCCAAAAGAGCGTGCAGAGATTTCAATGCT
TGAAGGAGCGGTTTTGGATATTAGATACGGTGTTTCGAGAATTGCATATAGTAAAGACTTTGAAACTCTC
AAAGTTGATTTTCTTAGCAAGCTACCTGAAATGCTGAAAATGTTCGAAGATCGTTTATGTCATAAAACAT
ATTTAAATGGTGATCATGTAACCCATCCTGACTTCATGTTGTATGACGCTCTTGATGTTGTTTTATACAT
GGACCCAATGTGCCTGGATGCGTTCCCAAAATTAGTTTGTTTTAAAAAACGTATTGAAGCTATCCCACAA
ATTGATAAGTACTTGAAATCCAGCAAGTATATAGCATGGCCTTTGCAGGGCTGGCAAGCCACGTTTGGTG
GTGGCGACCATCCTCCAAAATCGGATCTGGAAGTTCTGTTCCAGGGGCCCCTGGGATTAATGGACGAAAA
AACCACCGGTTGGCGTGGTGGTCACGTTGTTGAAGGTCTGGCTGGTGAACTGGAACAGCTGCGTGCTCGT
CTGGAACACCACCCGCAGGGTCAGCGTGAACCGGGATCCATGGAGAGTGCGATTGCAGAAGGGGGTGCTT
CTCGTTTCAGTGCTTCTTCGGGCGGAGGAGGAAGTAGGGGTGCACCTCAGCACTATCCCAAGACTGCTGG
CAACAGCGAGTTCCTGGGGAAAACCCCAGGGCAAAACGCTCAGAAATGGATTCCTGCACGAAGCACTAGA
CGAGATGACAACTCCGCAGCAAACAACTCCGCAAACGAAAAAGAACGACATGATGCAATCTTCAGGAAAG
TAAGAGGCATACTAAATAAGCTTACTCCTGAAAAGTTTGACAAGCTATGCCTTGAGCTCCTCAATGTGGG
TGTAGAGTCTAAACTCATCCTTAAAGGGGTCATACTGCTGATTGTGGACAAAGCCCTAGAAGAGCCAAAG
TATAGCTCACTGTATGCTCAGCTATGTCTGCGATTGGCAGAAGATGCACCAAACTTTGATGGCCCAGCAG
CAGAGGGTCAACCAGGACAGAAGCAAAGCACCACATTCAGACGCCTCCTAATTTCCAAATTACAAGATGA
ATTTGAAAACCGAACTAGAAATGTTGATGTCTATGATAAGCGTGAAAATCCCCTCCTCCCCGAGGAGGAG
GAACAGAGAGCCATTGCTAAGATCAAGATGTTGGGAAACATCAAATTCATTGGAGAGCTTGGCAAGCTTG
ATCTTATTCACGAATCTATCCTTCATAAGTGCATCAAAACACTTTTGGAAAAGAAGAAGAGAGTCCAACT
CAAAGATATGGGAGAGGATTTGGAGTGCCTCTGTCAGATAATGAGGACAGTGGGACCTAGATTAGACCAT
GAACGAGCCAAGTCCTTAATGGATCAGTACTTTGCCCGAATGTGCTCCTTGATGTTAAGTAAGGAATTGC
CAGCAAGGATTCGTTTCCTGCTGCAGGATACCGTAGAGTTGCGAGAACACCATTGGGTTCCTCGCAAGGC
TTTTCTTGACAATGGACCAAAGACGATCAATCAAATTCGTCAAGATGCAGTAAAAGATCTAGGGGTGTTT
ATTCCTGCTCCTATGGCTCAAGGGATGAGAAGTGACTTCTTTCTGGAGGGACCGTTCATGCCACCCAGGT
GAGC
