Features (pLannotate 1.2.2; 17 found; start..end, strand, type, name):
    503..524     +  protein_bind   CAP binding site: CAP binding activates transcription in the presence of cAMP. E. coli catabolite activator protein
    539..569     +  promoter       lac promoter: promoter for the E. coli lac operon
    577..593     +  protein_bind   lac operator: The lac repressor binds to the lac operator to inhibit transcription in E. coli. This inhibition can be relieved by adding lactose or isopropyl-β-D-thiogalactopyranoside (IPTG). lac repressor encoded by lacI
    613..786     +  CDS            lacZα: LacZα fragment of β-galactosidase; lacZ fragment
   1050..1166    -  CDS            yciV (fragment): RNAAM_ECOLI - Also known as trpH From Escherichia coli (strain K12).
   1242..1270    +  promoter       tac promoter: strong E. coli promoter; hybrid between the trp and lac UV5 promoters
   1278..1294    +  protein_bind   lac operator: The lac repressor binds to the lac operator to inhibit transcription in E. coli. This inhibition can be relieved by adding lactose or isopropyl-β-D-thiogalactopyranoside (IPTG). lac repressor encoded by lacI
   1317..1970    +  CDS            GST26_SCHJA: Experimental evidence at protein level: Swiss-Prot protein existence level 1. GST isoenzymes appear to play a central role in the parasite detoxification system. Other functions are also suspected including a role in increasing the solubility of haematin in the parasite gut. From Schistosoma japonicum (Blood fluke).
   2130..3209    +  CDS            EIF4G2 (fragment): IF4G2_HUMAN - Also known as DAP5 From Homo sapiens (Human).
   3240..3279    +  CDS            rop (fragment): Rop protein, which maintains plasmids at low copy number; rop
   3381..3421    +  misc_feature   bom (fragment): basis of mobility region from pBR322
   3526..3630    +  promoter       AmpR promoter: bla
   3631..4491    +  CDS            AmpR: β-lactamase; bla; confers resistance to ampicillin, carbenicillin, and related antibiotics
   4662..5250    +  rep_origin     ori: high-copy-number ColE1/pMB1/pBR322/pUC origin of replication
   5436..5487    -  misc_feature   bom (fragment): basis of mobility region from pBR322
   5494..5571    +  promoter       lacI promoter: lacI
   5572..490     +  CDS            lacI (across the origin): lac repressor; lacI; The lac repressor binds to the lac operator to inhibit transcription in E. coli. This inhibition can be relieved by adding lactose or isopropyl-β-D-thiogalactopyranoside (IPTG).
>Addgene plasmid #135138 | EIF4G2_MIF4G_pGEX | addgene full sequence | sequence record 275057 | Addgene NGS Result
GGCTGGCTGGCATAAATATCTCACTCGCAATCAAATTCAGCCGATAGCGGAACGGGAAGGCGACTGGAGT
GCCATGTCCGGTTTTCAACAAACCATGCAAATGCTGAATGAGGGCATCGTTCCCACTGCGATGCTGGTTG
CCAACGATCAGATGGCGCTGGGCGCAATGCGCGCCATTACCGAGTCCGGGCTGCGCGTTGGTGCGGATAT
CTCGGTAGTGGGATACGACGATACCGAAGACAGCTCATGTTATATCCCGCCGTTAACCACCATCAAACAG
GATTTTCGCCTGCTGGGGCAAACCAGCGTGGACCGCTTGCTGCAACTCTCTCAGGGCCAGGCGGTGAAGG
GCAATCAGCTGTTGCCCGTCTCACTGGTGAAAAGAAAAACCACGCTAGCGCCCAATACGCAAACCGCCTC
TCCCCGCGCGTTGGCCGATTCATTAATGCAGCTGGCACGACAGGTTTCCCGACTGGAAAGCGGGCAGTGA
GCGCAACGCAATTAATGTAAGTTAGCTCACTCATTAGGCACCCCAGGCTTTACACTTTATGCTTCCGGCT
CGTATGTTGTGTGGAATTGTGAGCGGATAACAATTTCACACAGGAAACAGCTATGACCATGATTACGGAT
TCACTGGCCGTCGTTTTACAACGTCGTGACTGGGAAAACCCTGGCGTTACCCAACTTAATCGCCTTGCAG
CACATCCCCCTTTCGCCAGCTGGCGTAATAGCGAAGAGGCCCGCACCGATCGCCCTTCCCAACAGTTGCG
CAGCCTGAATGGCGAATGGCGCTTTGCCTGGTTTCCGGCACCAGAAGCGGTGCCGGAAAGCTGGCTGGAG
TGCGATCTTCCTGAGGCCGATACTGTCGTCGTCCCCTCAAACTGGCAGATGCACGGTTACGATGCGCCCA
TCTACACCAACGTGACCTATCCCATTACGGTCAATCCGCCGTTTGTTCCCACGGAGAATCCGACGGGTTG
TTACTCGCTCACATTTAATGTTGATGAAAGCTGGCTACAGGAAGGCCAGACGCGAATTATTTTTGATGGC
GTTGGAATTAGCTTATCGACTGCACGGTGCACCAATGCTTCTGGCGTCAGGCAGCCATCGGAAGCTGTGG
TATGGCTGTGCAGGTCGTAAATCACTGCATAATTCGTGTCGCTCAAGGCGCACTCCCGTTCTGGATAATG
TTTTTTGCGCCGACATCATAACGGTTCTGGCAAATATTCTGAAATGAGCTGTTGACAATTAATCATCGGC
TCGTATAATGTGTGGAATTGTGAGCGGATAACAATTTCACACAGGAAACAGTATTCATGTCCCCTATACT
AGGTTATTGGAAAATTAAGGGCCTTGTGCAACCCACTCGACTTCTTTTGGAATATCTTGAAGAAAAATAT
GAAGAGCATTTGTATGAGCGCGATGAAGGTGATAAATGGCGAAACAAAAAGTTTGAATTGGGTTTGGAGT
TTCCCAATCTTCCTTATTATATTGATGGTGATGTTAAATTAACACAGTCTATGGCCATCATACGTTATAT
AGCTGACAAGCACAACATGTTGGGTGGTTGTCCAAAAGAGCGTGCAGAGATTTCAATGCTTGAAGGAGCG
GTTTTGGATATTAGATACGGTGTTTCGAGAATTGCATATAGTAAAGACTTTGAAACTCTCAAAGTTGATT
TTCTTAGCAAGCTACCTGAAATGCTGAAAATGTTCGAAGATCGTTTATGTCATAAAACATATTTAAATGG
TGATCATGTAACCCATCCTGACTTCATGTTGTATGACGCTCTTGATGTTGTTTTATACATGGACCCAATG
TGCCTGGATGCGTTCCCAAAATTAGTTTGTTTTAAAAAACGTATTGAAGCTATCCCACAAATTGATAAGT
ACTTGAAATCCAGCAAGTATATAGCATGGCCTTTGCAGGGCTGGCAAGCCACGTTTGGTGGTGGCGACCA
TCCTCCAAAATCGGATCTGGAAGTTCTGTTCCAGGGGCCCCTGGGATTAATGGACGAAAAAACCACCGGT
TGGCGTGGTGGTCACGTTGTTGAAGGTCTGGCTGGTGAACTGGAACAGCTGCGTGCTCGTCTGGAACACC
ACCCGCAGGGTCAGCGTGAACCGGGATCCATGGAGAGTGCGATTGCAGAAGGGGGTGCTTCTCGTTTCAG
TGCTTCTTCGGGCGGAGGAGGAAGTAGGGGTGCACCTCAGCACTATCCCAAGACTGCTGGCAACAGCGAG
TTCCTGGGGAAAACCCCAGGGCAAAACGCTCAGAAATGGATTCCTGCACGAAGCACTAGACGAGATGACA
ACTCCGCAGCAAACAACTCCGCAAACGAAAAAGAACGACATGATGCAATCTTCAGGAAAGTAAGAGGCAT
ACTAAATAAGCTTACTCCTGAAAAGTTTGACAAGCTATGCCTTGAGCTCCTCAATGTGGGTGTAGAGTCT
AAACTCATCCTTAAAGGGGTCATACTGCTGATTGTGGACAAAGCCCTAGAAGAGCCAAAGTATAGCTCAC
TGTATGCTCAGCTATGTCTGCGATTGGCAGAAGATGCACCAAACTTTGATGGCCCAGCAGCAGAGGGTCA
ACCAGGACAGAAGCAAAGCACCACATTCAGACGCCTCCTAATTTCCAAATTACAAGATGAATTTGAAAAC
CGAACTAGAAATGTTGATGTCTATGATAAGCGTGAAAATCCCCTCCTCCCCGAGGAGGAGGAACAGAGAG
CCATTGCTAAGATCAAGATGTTGGGAAACATCAAATTCATTGGAGAGCTTGGCAAGCTTGATCTTATTCA
CGAATCTATCCTTCATAAGTGCATCAAAACACTTTTGGAAAAGAAGAAGAGAGTCCAACTCAAAGATATG
GGAGAGGATTTGGAGTGCCTCTGTCAGATAATGAGGACAGTGGGACCTAGATTAGACCATGAACGAGCCA
AGTCCTTAATGGATCAGTACTTTGCCCGAATGTGCTCCTTGATGTTAAGTAAGGAATTGCCAGCAAGGAT
TCGTTTCCTGCTGCAGGATACCGTAGAGTTGCGAGAACACCATTGGGTTCCTCGCAAGGCTTTTCTTGAC
AATGGACCAAAGACGATCAATCAAATTCGTCAAGATGCAGTAAAAGATCTAGGGGTGTTTATTCCTGCTC
CTATGGCTCAAGGGATGAGAAGTGACTTCTTTCTGGAGGGACCGTTCATGCCACCCAGGTGAGCGGCCGC
ATCGTGACTGACTGACGATCTGCCTCGCGCGTTTCGGTGATGACGGTGAAAACCTCTGACACATGCAGCT
CCCGGAGACGGTCACAGCTTGTCTGTAAGCGGATGCCGGGAGCAGACAAGCCCGTCAGGGCGCGTCAGCG
GGTGTTGGCGGGTGTCGGGGCGCAGCCATGACCCAGTCACGTAGCGATAGCGGAGTGTATAATTCTTGAA
GACGAAAGGGCCTCGTGATACGCCTATTTTTATAGGTTAATGTCATGATAATAATGGTTTCTTAGACGTC
AGGTGGCACTTTTCGGGGAAATGTGCGCGGAACCCCTATTTGTTTATTTTTCTAAATACATTCAAATATG
TATCCGCTCATGAGACAATAACCCTGATAAATGCTTCAATAATATTGAAAAAGGAAGAGTATGAGTATTC
AACATTTCCGTGTCGCCCTTATTCCCTTTTTTGCGGCATTTTGCCTTCCTGTTTTTGCTCACCCAGAAAC
GCTGGTGAAAGTAAAAGATGCTGAAGATCAGTTGGGTGCACGAGTGGGTTACATCGAACTGGATCTCAAC
AGCGGTAAGATCCTTGAGAGTTTTCGCCCCGAAGAACGTTTTCCAATGATGAGCACTTTTAAAGTTCTGC
TATGTGGCGCGGTATTATCCCGTGTTGACGCCGGGCAAGAGCAACTCGGTCGCCGCATACACTATTCTCA
GAATGACTTGGTTGAGTACTCACCAGTCACAGAAAAGCATCTTACGGATGGCATGACAGTAAGAGAATTA
TGCAGTGCTGCCATAACCATGAGTGATAACACTGCGGCCAACTTACTTCTGACAACGATCGGAGGACCGA
AGGAGCTAACCGCTTTTTTGCACAACATGGGGGATCATGTAACTCGCCTTGATCGTTGGGAACCGGAGCT
GAATGAAGCCATACCAAACGACGAGCGTGACACCACGATGCCTGCAGCAATGGCAACAACGTTGCGCAAA
CTATTAACTGGCGAACTACTTACTCTAGCTTCCCGGCAACAATTAATAGACTGGATGGAGGCGGATAAAG
TTGCAGGACCACTTCTGCGCTCGGCCCTTCCGGCTGGCTGGTTTATTGCTGATAAATCTGGAGCCGGTGA
GCGTGGGTCTCGCGGTATCATTGCAGCACTGGGGCCAGATGGTAAGCCCTCCCGTATCGTAGTTATCTAC
ACGACGGGGAGTCAGGCAACTATGGATGAACGAAATAGACAGATCGCTGAGATAGGTGCCTCACTGATTA
AGCATTGGTAACTGTCAGACCAAGTTTACTCATATATACTTTAGATTGATTTAAAACTTCATTTTTAATT
TAAAAGGATCTAGGTGAAGATCCTTTTTGATAATCTCATGACCAAAATCCCTTAACGTGAGTTTTCGTTC
CACTGAGCGTCAGACCCCGTAGAAAAGATCAAAGGATCTTCTTGAGATCCTTTTTTTCTGCGCGTAATCT
GCTGCTTGCAAACAAAAAAACCACCGCTACCAGCGGTGGTTTGTTTGCCGGATCAAGAGCTACCAACTCT
TTTTCCGAAGGTAACTGGCTTCAGCAGAGCGCAGATACCAAATACTGTCCTTCTAGTGTAGCCGTAGTTA
GGCCACCACTTCAAGAACTCTGTAGCACCGCCTACATACCTCGCTCTGCTAATCCTGTTACCAGTGGCTG
CTGCCAGTGGCGATAAGTCGTGTCTTACCGGGTTGGACTCAAGACGATAGTTACCGGATAAGGCGCAGCG
GTCGGGCTGAACGGGGGGTTCGTGCACACAGCCCAGCTTGGAGCGAACGACCTACACCGAACTGAGATAC
CTACAGCGTGAGCTATGAGAAAGCGCCACGCTTCCCGAAGGGAGAAAGGCGGACAGGTATCCGGTAAGCG
GCAGGGTCGGAACAGGAGAGCGCACGAGGGAGCTTCCAGGGGGAAACGCCTGGTATCTTTATAGTCCTGT
CGGGTTTCGCCACCTCTGACTTGAGCGTCGATTTTTGTGATGCTCGTCAGGGGGGCGGAGCCTATGGAAA
AACGCCAGCAACGCGGCCTTTTTACGGTTCCTGGCCTTTTGCTGGCCTTTTGCTCACATGTTCTTTCCTG
CGTTATCCCCTGATTCTGTGGATAACCGTATTACCGCCTTTGAGTGAGCTGATACCGCTCGCCGCAGCCG
AACGACCGAGCGCAGCGAGTCAGTGAGCGAGGAAGCGGAAGAGCGCCTGATGCGGTATTTTCTCCTTACG
CATCTGTGCGGTATTTCACACCGCATAAATTCCGACACCATCGAATGGCGCAAAACCTTTCGCGGTATGG
CATGATAGCGCCCGGAAGAGAGTCAATTCAGGGTGGTGAATGTGAAACCAGTAACGTTATACGATGTCGC
AGAGTATGCCGGTGTCTCTTATCAGACCGTTTCCCGCGTGGTGAACCAGGCCAGCCACGTTTCTGCGAAA
ACGCGGGAAAAAGTGGAAGCGGCGATGGCGGAGCTGAATTACATTCCCAACCGCGTGGCACAACAACTGG
CGGGCAAACAGTCGTTGCTGATTGGCGTTGCCACCTCCAGTCTGGCCCTGCACGCGCCGTCGCAAATTGT
CGCGGCGATTAAATCTCGCGCCGATCAACTGGGTGCCAGCGTGGTGGTGTCGATGGTAGAACGAAGCGGC
GTCGAAGCCTGTAAAGCGGCGGTGCACAATCTTCTCGCGCAACGCGTCAGTGGGCTGATCATTAACTATC
CGCTGGATGACCAGGATGCCATTGCTGTGGAAGCTGCCTGCACTAATGTTCCGGCGTTATTTCTTGATGT
CTCTGACCAGACACCCATCAACAGTATTATTTTCTCCCATGAAGACGGTACGCGACTGGGCGTGGAGCAT
CTGGTCGCATTGGGTCACCAGCAAATCGCGCTGTTAGCGGGCCCATTAAGTTCTGTCTCGGCGCGTCTGC
GTCT
