>Addgene plasmid #135138 | EIF4G2_MIF4G_pGEX | depositor partial sequence | sequence record 259902 | EIF4G2_ORF
ATGGAGAGTGCGATTGCAGAAGGGGGTGCTTCTCGTTTCAGTGCTTCTTCGGGCGGAGGAGGAAGTAGGG
GTGCACCTCAGCACTATCCCAAGACTGCTGGCAACAGCGAGTTCCTGGGGAAAACCCCAGGGCAAAACGC
TCAGAAATGGATTCCTGCACGAAGCACTAGACGAGATGACAACTCCGCAGCAAACAACTCCGCAAACGAA
AAAGAACGACATGATGCAATCTTCAGGAAAGTAAGAGGCATACTAAATAAGCTTACTCCTGAAAAGTTTG
ACAAGCTATGCCTTGAGCTCCTCAATGTGGGTGTAGAGTCTAAACTCATCCTTAAAGGGGTCATACTGCT
GATTGTGGACAAAGCCCTAGAAGAGCCAAAGTATAGCTCACTGTATGCTCAGCTATGTCTGCGATTGGCA
GAAGATGCACCAAACTTTGATGGCCCAGCAGCAGAGGGTCAACCAGGACAGAAGCAAAGCACCACATTCA
GACGCCTCCTAATTTCCAAATTACAAGATGAATTTGAAAACCGAACTAGAAATGTTGATGTCTATGATAA
GCGTGAAAATCCCCTCCTCCCCGAGGAGGAGGAACAGAGAGCCATTGCTAAGATCAAGATGTTGGGAAAC
ATCAAATTCATTGGAGAGCTTGGCAAGCTTGATCTTATTCACGAATCTATCCTTCATAAGTGCATCAAAA
CACTTTTGGAAAAGAAGAAGAGAGTCCAACTCAAAGATATGGGAGAGGATTTGGAGTGCCTCTGTCAGAT
AATGAGGACAGTGGGACCTAGATTAGACCATGAACGAGCCAAGTCCTTAATGGATCAGTACTTTGCCCGA
ATGTGCTCCTTGATGTTAAGTAAGGAATTGCCAGCAAGGATTCGTTTCCTGCTGCAGGATACCGTAGAGT
TGCGAGAACACCATTGGGTTCCTCGCAAGGCTTTTCTTGACAATGGACCAAAGACGATCAATCAAATTCG
TCAAGATGCAGTAAAAGATCTAGGGGTGTTTATTCCTGCTCCTATGGCTCAAGGGATGAGAAGTGACTTC
TTTCTGGAGGGACCGTTCATGCCACCCAGGTGA
